Addgene plasmid #91126: pTRANS_260d
Purpose: (Empty Backbone) Transformation, Type: T-DNA, Plant Selection: PvUbi2:bar, Viral Replication: none
Depositing lab: Daniel Voytas. Depositing organization: University of Minnesota. Publication: A multi-purpose toolkit to enable advanced genome engineering in plants. Cermak T, Curtin SJ, Gil-Humanes J, Cegan R, Kono TJY, Konecna E, Belanto JJ, Starker CG, Mathre JW, Greenstein RL, Voytas DF. Plant Cell. 2017 May 18. pii: tpc.00922.2016. doi: 10.1105/tpc.16.00922. PubMed 28522548.
Backbone
  Vector backbone: pCAMBIA
  Vector type: Plant Expression
  Selectable markers: Basta
Growth in bacteria
  Bacterial resistance: Kanamycin, 50 μg/mL
  Growth temperature: 37°C
  Growth strain: ccdB Survival
  Copy number: High Copy
Gene/Insert
  Gene/Insert name: None
Terms and licenses: Academic/Nonprofit Terms; Industry Terms: Not Available to Industry
Depositor comments: BsaI, Esp3I, SapI and AarI sites removed from the backbone
How to cite: pTRANS_260d was a gift from Daniel Voytas (Addgene plasmid # 91126 ; http://n2t.net/addgene:91126 ; RRID:Addgene_91126)
