[The description below was written by a language model from this plasmid's Addgene catalogue record and pLannotate feature annotations shown in this document.]
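Description:
pTRANS_260d is an empty T-DNA binary vector built on a pCAMBIA backbone, intended as a destination plasmid for plant transformation within a modular plant genome engineering toolkit. It carries two replication systems. A high-copy ColE1/pMB1-type origin, with the pBR322 bom region, supports propagation in E. coli. The pVS1 oriV, RepA replication protein and StaA stability protein allow maintenance in Agrobacterium. Bacterial selection is by kanamycin through an aphA-3 aminoglycoside phosphotransferase gene located outside the T-DNA. The depositor notes that BsaI, Esp3I, SapI and AarI sites were removed from the backbone, which presumably keeps it compatible with type IIS restriction enzyme-based assembly.

Two functional units lie between the nopaline-type left and right border repeats. Next to the left border is the plant selection cassette: the bar gene from Streptomyces hygroscopicus, which encodes phosphinothricin acetyltransferase and confers Basta (glufosinate) resistance, followed by a CaMV polyadenylation signal. The catalogue lists this cassette as PvUbi2:bar. The promoter itself is not annotated in the feature table, but an unannotated stretch upstream of bar would accommodate it. Towards the right border is a Gateway-style cassette containing a chloramphenicol resistance gene and the ccdB gyrase toxin, flanked by attR1 and attR2. This cassette is embedded in remnants of a pUC lac promoter/lacZα cloning region. Because of ccdB, the empty vector must be grown in a ccdB-tolerant strain, and the toxin provides counter-selection against unmodified plasmid when the cassette is replaced by the user's inserts. The record lists no viral replicon components, so the T-DNA is a conventional, non-replicating one. No gene of interest is present.
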