Features (pLannotate 1.2.2; 25 found; start..end, strand, type, name):
    291..1085    -  CDS            KanR: aminoglycoside phosphotransferase; aphA-3; confers resistance to kanamycin
   1510..1534    +  misc_feature   LB T-DNA repeat: left border repeat from nopaline C58 T-DNA
   1612..1786    -  polyA_signal   CaMV poly(A) signal: cauliflower mosaic virus polyadenylation signal
   1796..2344    -  CDS            bar: PAT_STRHY - Experimental evidence at protein level: Swiss-Prot protein existence level 1. Inactivates phosphinothricin (PPT) by transfer of an acetyl group from acetyl CoA. Can also acetylate demethylphosphinothricin but not PTT or glutamate. This enzyme is an effector of phosphinothricin tripeptide (PTT or bialaphos) resistance. From Streptomyces hygroscopicus. Introduced by genetic manipulation and expressed in glufosinate-tolerant maize by Dekalb Genetics.
   4212..4271    +  CDS            lacI (fragment): lac repressor; lacI; The lac repressor binds to the lac operator to inhibit transcription in E. coli. This inhibition can be relieved by adding lactose or isopropyl-β-D-thiogalactopyranoside (IPTG).
   4284..4305    +  protein_bind   CAP binding site: CAP binding activates transcription in the presence of cAMP. E. coli catabolite activator protein
   4320..4350    +  promoter       lac promoter: promoter for the E. coli lac operon
   4354..4376    +  protein_bind   lac operator (fragment): The lac repressor binds to the lac operator to inhibit transcription in E. coli. This inhibition can be relieved by adding lactose or isopropyl-β-D-thiogalactopyranoside (IPTG). lac repressor encoded by lacI
   4407..4432    +  misc_feature   MCS (fragment): pUC18/19 multiple cloning site
   4444..4568    +  protein_bind   attR1: mutant version of attR; recombination site for the Gateway® LR reaction LR Clonase™
   4593..4623    +  promoter       lac UV5 promoter: E. coli lac promoter with an "up" mutation
   4647..4676    +  promoter       cat promoter (fragment): promoter of the E. coli cat gene encoding chloramphenicol acetyltransferase
   4677..5357    +  CDS            CmR: chloramphenicol acetyltransferase confers resistance to chloramphenicol
   5514..5672    +  CDS            ccdA (fragment): CCDA_ECO57 - Also known as H, letA. Experimental evidence at protein level: Swiss-Prot protein existence level 1. Antitoxin component of a type II toxin-antitoxin (TA) system which inhibits the post-segregational killing (PSK) of plasmid-free cells, also referred to as a plasmid addiction system. Binds to and blocks the activity of CcdB; will also remove bound CcdB protein from the CcdB-GyrA complex by forming a CcdA-CcdB complex, a process termed rejuvenation. Functions as a transcriptional corepressor for the ccdAB operon, repression also requires CcdB (By similarity). From Escherichia coli
   5677..5982    +  CDS            ccdB: CcdB, a bacterial toxin that poisons DNA gyrase; ccdB; Plasmids containing the ccdB gene cannot be propagated in standard E. coli strains.
   6023..6147    -  protein_bind   attR2: mutant version of attR; recombination site for the Gateway® LR reaction LR Clonase™
   6166..6320    +  CDS            lacZα (fragment): LacZα fragment of β-galactosidase; lacZ fragment
   6386..6410    +  misc_feature   RB T-DNA repeat: right border repeat from nopaline C58 T-DNA
   6750..7151    +  CDS            Y4CG_SINFN (fragment): Protein inferred from homology: Swiss-Prot protein existence level 3. From Sinorhizobium fredii (strain NBRC 101917 / NGR234).
   7711..8340    +  CDS            pVS1 StaA: stability protein from the Pseudomonas plasmid pVS1 (Heeb et al., 2000)
   8769..9842    +  CDS            pVS1 RepA: replication protein from the Pseudomonas plasmid pVS1 (Heeb et al., 2000)
   9908..10102   +  rep_origin     pVS1 oriV: origin of replication for the Pseudomonas plasmid pVS1 (Heeb et al., 2000)
  10305..10344   +  CDS            rop (fragment): Rop protein, which maintains plasmids at low copy number; rop
  10446..10586   +  misc_feature   bom: basis of mobility region from pBR322
  10772..204     -  rep_origin     ori (across the origin): high-copy-number ColE1/pMB1/pBR322/pUC origin of replication
>Addgene plasmid #91126 | pTRANS_260d | addgene full sequence | sequence record 182138 | Addgene NGS Result
GTAGGCGGTGCTACAGAGTTCTTGAAGTGGTGGCCTAACTACGGCTACACTAGAAGGACAGTATTTGGTA
TCTGCGCTCTGCTGAAGCCAGTTACCTTCGGAAAAAGAGTTGGTAGCTCTTGATCCGGCAAACAAACCAC
CGCTGGTAGCGGTGGTTTTTTTGTTTGCAAGCAGCAGATTACGCGCAGAAAAAAAGGATCTCAAGAAGAT
CCTTTGATCTTTTCTACGGGGTCTGACGCTCAGTGGAACGAAAACTCACGTTAAGGGATTTTGGTCATGC
ATTCTAGGTACTAAAACAATTCATCCAGTAAAATATAATATTTTATTTTCTCCCAATCAGGCTTGATCCC
CAGTAAGTCAAAAAATAGCTCGACATACTGTTCTTCCCCGATATCCTCCCTGATCGACCGGACGCAGAAG
GCAATGTCATACCACTTGTCCGCCCTGCCGCTTCTCCCAAGATCAATAAAGCCACTTACTTTGCCATCTT
TCACAAAGATGTTGCTGTCTCCCAGGTCGCCGTGGGAAAAGACAAGTTCCTCTTCGGGCTTTTCCGTCTT
TAAAAAATCATACAGCTCGCGCGGATCTTTAAATGGAGTGTCTTCTTCCCAGTTTTCGCAATCCACATCG
GCCAGATCGTTATTCAGTAAGTAATCCAATTCGGCTAAGCGGCTGTCTAAGCTATTCGTATAGGGACAAT
CCGATATGTCGATGGAGTGAAAGAGCCTGATGCACTCCGCATACAGCTCGATAATCTTTTCAGGGCTTTG
TTCATCTTCATACTCTTCCGAGCAAAGGACGCCATCGGCCTCACTCATGAGCAGATTGCTCCAGCCATCA
TGCCGTTCAAAGTGCAGGACCTTTGGAACAGGCAGCTTTCCTTCCAGCCATAGCATCATGTCCTTTTCCC
GTTCCACATCATAGGTGGTCCCTTTATACCGGCTGTCCGTCATTTTTAAATATAGGTTTTCATTTTCTCC
CACCAGCTTATATACCTTAGCAGGAGACATTCCTTCCGTATCTTTTACGCAGCGGTATTTTTCGATCAGT
TTTTTCAATTCCGGTGATATTCTCATTTTAGCCATTTATTATTTCCTTCCTCTTTTCTACAGTATTTAAA
GATACCCCAAGAAGCTAATTATAACAAGACGAACTCCAATTCACTGTTCCTTGCATTCTAAAACCTTAAA
TACCAGAAAACAGCTTTTTCAAAGTTGTTTTCAAAGTTGGCGTATAACATAGTATCGACGGAGCCGATTT
TGAAACCGCGGTGATCACAGGCAGCAACGCTCTGTCATCGTTACAATCAACATGCTACCCTCCGCGAGAT
CATCCGTGTTTCAAACCCGGCAGCTTAGTTGCCGTTCTTCCGAATAGCATCGGTAACATGAGCAAAGTCT
GCCGCCTTACAACGGCTCTCCCGCTGACGCCGTCCCGGACTGATGGGCTGCCTGTATCGAGTGGTGATTT
TGTGCCGAGCTGCCGGTCGGGGAGCTGTTGGCTGGCTGGTGGCAGGATATATTGTGGTGTAAACAAATTG
ACGCTTAGACAACTTAATAACACATTGCGGACGTTTTTAATGTACTGAATTAACGCCGAATTAATTCGGG
GGATCTGGATTTTAGTACTGGATTTTGGTTTTAGGAATTAGAAATTTTATTGATAGAAGTATTTTACAAA
TACAAATACATACTAAGGGTTTCTTATATGCTCAACACATGAGCGAAACCCTATAGGAACCCTAATTCCC
TTATCTGGGAACTACTCACACATTATTATGGAGAAACTCGAGTCAAATCTCGGTGACGGGCAGGACCGGA
CGGGGCGGTACCGGCAGGCTGAAGTCCAGCTGCCAGAAACCCACGTCATGCCAGTTCCCGTGCTTGAAGC
CGGCCGCCCGCAGCATGCCGCGGGGGGCATATCCGAGCGCCTCGTGCATGCGCACGCTCGGGTCGTTGGG
CAGCCCGATGACAGCGACCACGCTCTTGAAGCCCTGTGCCTCCAGGGACTTCAGCAGATGGGTGTAGAGC
GTGGAGCCCAGTCCCGTCCGCTGGTGGCGGGGGCTGACGTACACGGTGGACTCGGCCGTCCAGTCGTAGG
CGTTGCGTGCCTTCCAGGGACCCGCGTAGGCGATGCCGGCGACCTCGCCGTCCACCTCGGCGACGAGCCA
GGGATAGCGCTCCCGCAGACGGACGAGGTCGTCCGTCCACTCCTGCGGTTCCTGCGGCTCGGTACGGAAG
TTGACCGTGCTTGTCTCGATGTAGTGGTTGACGATGGTGCAGACCGCCGGCATGTCCGCCTCGGTGGCAC
GGCGGATGTCGGCCGGGCGTCGTTCTGGGCTCATAAGCTTCTGCAAAAGAGAACCAGACAACAGGGTAAG
TGCCTAGCAGTAAACAAACAGAACTCATCACAAGCAAACAGCAACATCATATTCATACCAACAGGTCATG
TGTGTTCATCACATCATTAGTACTAAGCATGCCATCATCCAAGTATATCAAAGTAAGGGCAAAGAGCATG
CATGATCATCAGGTGCACAAAAGAATCATCAAATTGTAGCAGTACATATCTTCATCTATCATGCATATCT
ATCCATAACAGGACGATGCATGTTGACCAGGTAAAAGCTACAGGATCCTATAGGAACAGCAGCGTATATA
TCTTCACCAATCTTAGCATCTTAATCATGTGGCACATGCAGTTTCAATTTAAGCACATGAGCTAGTTGAT
TATGAGGTACCAGAGAATCATCAAACTGATGTAGCAGCATATATCCTCATCTATCATGCAATCTAATCTA
ATCTAACTAAACAGGAAAGGTGTGCTATTCAGTTAAAAGCTACCGCATCATATACAAACGGCAGCATAAG
AAAAAGCATAATCATCTTAATCATGCAACAAACGCAGATTCATAATAAGCCCAAGAGCTAGCTTGTGATG
ATCTTATTCTACTCTGATCTACAGCAATCAGATAACGACCTAACCTTGCACATGGCAACAAAACAATCGA
TCGGACGAATCAGTTGTTTGTTCCTAGCTAGCACCATCGAACCAGATAATAGATGCACGTACAGATCCCG
AAAACGAACCCAAAAACAGGGCAGACCTAGCTGAACCTAGGCAGCGACCCAGCAGATCGTGAGAACGATC
TCATCTACGAACAGCCTAGAAGCAACCCCACGATTCCCGGACAAACGACCTAAAATCCCCACAAATCACA
TGAGCATGACAGGATAAACAGCGGAACCGATCAGATCTACACGAAAACCCCACCTCCCAGCCACCCACGA
TCAGGAAACACGCGGATCTAGCATGATTTCGTCAACGCCTCAGCCTAGTTCCTAGCCACAGACCAAGCAG
AACCACCAAACCACGCCGAGCGAGGAGATGGGGCAAGAGGACGGGGGAGACGATCGCCGTACCTTGAAGC
GGGGGAAGGATCGCCGAGGGTCGCGAGGAGAGCAATTTGGATTTGGAACCCGGGGGTTGTGCGCTCCGAA
CGATGAGACGATGTGAGATTGTGGGAAGAGGCGCGGAGGGCCCTGTATTTATGGGCTGCGACGGGGGGAG
GAGAGGTGGGGAGGGTTGGGGAAGGAATCCCCCACCCGTGCCGTGACGGTTCCGGGCCGTGTGAGAGGAG
CCCGCTCGTCTCCGCCACGCAATTTCCGCGATCGGAGCGGAGCTTTCGAGAGGCGGCTGGATGGTTGGTG
GCCGTTAGATTTGTAGACGCCGTTAACGCCTCGCCTCCACCGGGAAGAGTTTTGAGCAGCCGCTTATGAC
AATGGCTTAACGACGTTAGACGGAGCGTTAGTGGCAGGCCATGATAGAATAGACGTATTGCAATGGGATT
ATAATTAAATAAATAAGAATATAATAAGATATGGCAAGTCGGCACTCATGACATGGTCTTCGAAATGATA
GTGCTCACTTTCTTAGCCGAGAAAGTTGACGCGACTGATTTAGAAGTTAAGATATTATTTCTCTCTTCTT
TTCTTTCCTCGTCATATAAGGATGAAATAAACTTTAGAGATTGCCGGTAGTGATTTTGGATTTCGGCGAT
CAGGCTTGGTTTGCCGGTTTCGGACGGTGTGCCTTAGGCCACCCGCAGTGTATCTTGTAATGTTCAACCG
ATAAGCAAGGGTGGGGCTCAAGCAAGTAGTAAACAACTATGTCAAATGTCACCATGGTTATGGTCTTGTT
TAGTTGGCTTCTTGGCCGATTCATTAATGCAGCTGGCACGACAGGTTTCCCGACTGGAAAGCGGGCAGTG
AGCGCAACGCAATTAATGTGAGTTAGCTCACTCATTAGGCACCCCAGGCTTTACACTTTATGCTTCCGGC
TCGTATGTTGTGTGGAATTGTGAGCGGATAACAATTTCACACAGGAAACAGCTATGACATGATTACGAAT
TCGAGCTCGGTACCCGGGGATCAAAAGCAGGTGACAAGTTTGTACAAAAAAGCTGAACGAGAAACGTAAA
ATGATATAAATATCAATATATTAAATTAGATTTTGCATAAAAAACAGACTACATAATACTGTAAAACACA
ACATATCCAGTCACTATGGCGGCCGCATTAGGCACCCCAGGCTTTACACTTTATGCTTCCGGCTCGTATA
ATGTGTGGATTTTGAGTTAGGATCCGTCGAGATTTTCAGGAGCTAAGGAAGCTAAAATGGAGAAAAAAAT
CACTGGATATACCACCGTTGATATATCCCAATGGCATCGTAAAGAACATTTTGAGGCATTTCAGTCAGTC
GCTCAATGTACCTATAACCAGACCGTTCAGCTGGATATTACGGCCTTTTTAAAGACCGTAAAGAAAAATA
AGCACAAGTTTTATCCGGCCTTTATTCACATTCTTGCCCGCCTGATGAATGCTCATCCGGAATTCCGTAT
GGCAATGAAAGACGGTGAGCTGGTGATATGGGATAGTGTTCACCCTTGTTACACCGTTTTCCATGAGCAA
ACTGAAACGTTTTCATCGCTCTGGAGTGAATACCACGACGATTTCCGGCAGTTTCTACACATATATTCGC
AAGATGTGGCGTGTTACGGTGAAAACCTGGCCTATTTCCCTAAAGGGTTTATTGAGAATATGTTTTTCGT
CTCAGCCAATCCCTGGGTGAGTTTCACCAGTTTTGATTTAAACGTGGCCAATATGGACAACTTCTTCGCC
CCCGTTTTCACCATGGGCAAATATTATACGCAAGGCGACAAGGTGCTGATGCCGCTGGCGATTCAGGTTC
ATCATGCCGTTTGTGATGGCTTCCATGTCGGCAGAATGCTTAATGAATTACAACAGTACTGCGATGAGTG
GCAGGCGGGGCGTAATCTAGAGGATCCGGCTTACTAAAAGCCAGATAACAGTATGCGTATTTGCGCGCTG
ATTTTTGCGGTATAAGAATATATACTGATATGTATACCCGAAGTATGTCAAAAAGAGGTATGCTATGAAG
CAGCGTATTACAGTGACAGTTGACAGCGACAGCTATCAGTTGCTCAAGGCATATATGATGTCAATATCTC
CGGTCTGGTAAGCACAACCATGCAGAATGAAGCCCGTCGTCTGCGTGCCGAACGCTGGAAAGCGGAAAAT
CAGGAAGGGATGGCTGAGGTCGCCCGGTTTATTGAAATGAACGGCTCTTTTGCTGACGAGAACAGGGGCT
GGTGAAATGCAGTTTAAGGTTTACACCTATAAAAGAGAGAGCCGTTATCGTCTGTTTGTGGATGTACAGA
GTGATATTATTGACACGCCCGGGCGACGGATGGTGATCCCCCTGGCCAGTGCACGTCTGCTGTCAGATAA
AGTCCCCCGTGAACTTTACCCGGTGGTGCATATCGGGGATGAAAGCTGGCGCATGATGACCACCGATATG
GCCAGTGTGCCGGCCTCCGTTATCGGGGAAGAAGTGGCTGATCTCAGCCACCGCGAAAATGACATCAAAA
ACGCCATTAACCTGATGTTCTGGGGAATATAAATGTCAGGCTCCCTTATACACAGCCAGTCTGCAGGTCG
ACCATAGTGACTGGATATGTTGTGTTTTACAGTATTATGTAGTCTGTTTTTTATGCAAAATCTAATTTAA
TATATTGATATTTATATCATTTTACGTTTCTCGTTCAGCTTTCTTGTACAAAGTGGTCACCTGCAAAAAG
TGTGGCACTGGCCGTCGTTTTACAACGTCGTGACTGGGAAAACCCTGGCGTTACCCAACTTAATCGCCTT
GCAGCACATCCCCCTTTCGCCAGCTGGCGTAATAGCGAAGAGGCCCGCACCGATCGCCCTTCCCAACAGT
TGCGCAGCCTGAATGGCGAATGCTAGAGCAGCTTGAGCTTGGATCAGATTGTCGTTTCCCGCCTTCAGTT
TAAACTATCAGTGTTTGACAGGATATATTGGCGGGTAAACCTAAGAGAAAAGAGCGTTTATTAGAATAAT
CGGATATTTAAAAGGGCGTGAAAAGGTTTATCCGTTCGTCCATTTGTATGTGCATGCCAACCACAGGGTT
CCCCTCGGGATCAAAGTACTTTGATCCAACCCCTCCGCTGCTATAGTGCAGTCGGCTTCTGACGTTCAGT
GCAGCCGTCTTCTGAAAACGACATGTCGCACAAGTCCTAAGTTACGCGACAGGCTGCCGCCCTGCCCTTT
TCCTGGCGTTTTCTTGTCGCGTGTTTTAGTCGCATAAAGTAGAATACTTGCGACTAGAACCGGAGACATT
ACGCCATGAACAAGAGCGCCGCCGCTGGCCTGCTGGGCTATGCCCGCGTCAGCACCGACGACCAGGACTT
GACCAACCAACGGGCCGAACTGCACGCGGCCGGCTGCACCAAGCTGTTTTCCGAGAAGATCACCGGCACC
AGGCGCGACCGCCCGGAGCTGGCCAGGATGCTTGACCACCTACGCCCTGGCGACGTTGTGACAGTGACCA
GGCTAGACCGCCTGGCCCGCAGCACCCGCGACCTACTGGACATTGCCGAGCGCATCCAGGAGGCCGGCGC
GGGCCTGCGTAGCCTGGCAGAGCCGTGGGCCGACACCACCACGCCGGCCGGCCGCATGGTGTTGACCGTG
TTCGCCGGCATTGCCGAGTTCGAGCGTTCCCTAATCATCGACCGCACCCGGAGCGGGCGCGAGGCCGCCA
AGGCCCGAGGCGTGAAGTTTGGCCCCCGCCCTACCCTCACCCCGGCACAGATCGCGCACGCCCGCGAGCT
GATCGACCAGGAAGGCCGCACCGTGAAAGAGGCGGCTGCACTGCTTGGCGTGCATCGCTCGACCCTGTAC
CGCGCACTTGAGCGCAGCGAGGAAGTGACGCCCACCGAGGCCAGGCGGCGCGGTGCCTTCCGTGAGGACG
CATTGACCGAGGCCGACGCCCTGGCGGCCGCCGAGAATGAACGCCAAGAGGAACAAGCATGAAACCGCAC
CAGGACGGCCAGGACGAACCGTTTTTCATTACCGAAGAGATCGAGGCGGAGATGATCGCGGCCGGGTACG
TGTTCGAGCCGCCCGCGCACGGCTCAACCGTGCGGCTGCATGAAATCCTGGCCGGTTTGTCTGATGCCAA
GCTGGCGGCCTGGCCGGCCAGCTTGGCCGCTGAAGAAACCGAGCGCCGCCGTCTAAAAAGGTGATGTGTA
TTTGAGTAAAACAGCTTGCGTCATGCGGTCGCTGCGTATATGATGCGATGAGTAAATAAACAAATACGCA
AGGGGAACGCATGAAGGTTATCGCTGTACTTAACCAGAAAGGCGGGTCAGGCAAGACGACCATCGCAACC
CATCTAGCCCGCGCCCTGCAACTCGCCGGGGCCGATGTTCTGTTAGTCGATTCCGATCCCCAGGGCAGTG
CCCGCGATTGGGCGGCCGTGCGGGAAGATCAACCGCTAACCGTTGTCGGCATCGACCGCCCGACGATTGA
CCGCGACGTGAAGGCCATCGGCCGGCGCGACTTCGTAGTGATCGACGGAGCGCCCCAGGCGGCGGACTTG
GCTGTGTCCGCGATCAAGGCAGCCGACTTCGTGCTGATTCCGGTGCAGCCAAGCCCTTACGACATATGGG
CCACCGCCGACCTGGTGGAGCTGGTTAAGCAGCGCATTGAGGTCACGGATGGAAGGCTACAAGCGGCCTT
TGTCGTGTCGCGGGCGATCAAAGGCACGCGCATCGGCGGTGAGGTTGCCGAGGCGCTGGCCGGGTACGAG
CTGCCCATTCTTGAGTCCCGTATCACGCAGCGCGTGAGCTACCCAGGCACTGCCGCCGCCGGCACAACCG
TTCTTGAATCAGAACCCGAGGGCGACGCTGCCCGCGAGGTCCAGGCGCTGGCCGCTGAAATTAAATCAAA
ACTCATTTGAGTTAATGAGGTAAAGAGAAAATGAGCAAAAGCACAAACACGCTAAGTGCCGGCCGTCCGA
GCGCACGCAGCAGCAAGGCTGCAACGTTGGCCAGCCTGGCAGACACGCCAGCCATGAAGCGGGTCAACTT
TCAGTTGCCGGCGGAGGATCACACCAAGCTGAAGATGTACGCGGTACGCCAAGGCAAGACCATTACCGAG
CTGCTATCTGAATACATCGCGCAGCTACCAGAGTAAATGAGCAAATGAATAAATGAGTAGATGAATTTTA
GCGGCTAAAGGAGGCGGCATGGAAAATCAAGAACAACCAGGCACCGACGCCGTGGAATGCCCCATGTGTG
GAGGAACGGGCGGTTGGCCAGGCGTAAGCGGCTGGGTTGCCTGCCGGCCCTGCAATGGCACTGGAACCCC
CAAGCCCGAGGAATCGGCGTGAGCGGTCGCAAACCATCCGGCCCGGTACAAATCGGCGCGGCGCTGGGTG
ATGACCTGGTGGAGAAGTTGAAGGCCGCGCAGGCCGCCCAGCGGCAACGCATCGAGGCAGAAGCACGCCC
CGGTGAATCGTGGCAAGCGGCCGCTGATCGAATCCGCAAAGAATCCCGGCAACCGCCGGCAGCCGGTGCG
CCGTCGATTAGGAAGCCGCCCAAGGGCGACGAGCAACCAGATTTTTTCGTTCCGATGCTCTATGACGTGG
GCACCCGCGATAGTCGCAGCATCATGGACGTGGCCGTTTTCCGTCTGTCGAAGCGTGACCGACGAGCTGG
CGAGGTGATCCGCTACGAGCTTCCAGACGGGCACGTAGAGGTTTCCGCAGGGCCGGCCGGCATGGCCAGT
GTGTGGGATTACGACCTGGTACTGATGGCGGTTTCCCATCTAACCGAATCCATGAACCGATACCGGGAAG
GGAAGGGAGACAAGCCCGGCCGCGTGTTCCGTCCACACGTTGCGGACGTACTCAAGTTCTGCCGGCGAGC
CGATGGCGGAAAGCAGAAAGACGACCTGGTAGAAACCTGCATTCGGTTAAACACCACGCACGTTGCCATG
CAGCGTACGAAGAAGGCCAAGAACGGCCGCCTGGTGACGGTATCCGAGGGTGAAGCCTTGATTAGCCGCT
ACAAGATCGTAAAGAGCGAAACCGGGCGGCCGGAGTACATCGAGATCGAGCTAGCTGATTGGATGTACCG
CGAGATCACAGAAGGCAAGAACCCGGACGTGCTGACGGTTCACCCCGATTACTTTTTGATCGATCCCGGC
ATCGGCCGTTTTCTCTACCGCCTGGCACGCCGCGCCGCAGGCAAGGCAGAAGCCAGATGGTTGTTCAAGA
CGATCTACGAACGCAGTGGCAGCGCCGGAGAGTTCAAGAAGTTCTGTTTCACCGTGCGCAAGCTGATCGG
GTCAAATGACCTGCCGGAGTACGATTTGAAGGAGGAGGCGGGGCAGGCTGGCCCGATCCTAGTCATGCGC
TACCGCAACCTGATCGAGGGCGAAGCATCCGCCGGTTCCTAATGTACGGAGCAGATGCTAGGGCAAATTG
CCCTAGCAGGGGAAAAAGGTCGAAAAGGCCTCTTTCCTGTGGATAGCACGTACATTGGGAACCCAAAGCC
GTACATTGGGAACCGGAACCCGTACATTGGGAACCCAAAGCCGTACATTGGGAACCGGTCACACATGTAA
GTGACTGATATAAAAGAGAAAAAAGGCGATTTTTCCGCCTAAAACTCTTTAAAACTTATTAAAACTCTTA
AAACCCGCCTGGCCTGTGCATAACTGTCTGGCCAGCGCACAGCCCAAGAGCTGCAAAAAGCGCCTACCCT
TCGGTCGCTGCGCTCCCTACGCCCCGCCGCTTCGCGTCGGCCTATCGCGGCCGCTGGCCGCTCAAAAATG
GCTGGCCTACGGCCAGGCAATCTACCAGGGCGCGGACAAGCCGCGCCGTCGCCACTCGACCGCCGGCGCC
CACATCAAGGCACCCTGCCTCGCGCGTTTCGGTGATGACGGTGAAAACCTCTGACACATGCAGCTCCCGG
AAACGGTCACAGCTTGTCTGTAAGCGGATGCCGGGAGCAGACAAGCCCGTCAGGGCGCGTCAGCGGGTGT
TGGCGGGTGTCGGGGCGCAGCCATGACCCAGTCACGTAGCGATAGCGGAGTGTATACTGGCTTAACTATG
CGGCATCAGAGCAGATTGTACTGAGAGTGCACCATATGCGGTGTGAAATACCGCACAGATGCGTAAGGAG
AAAATACCGCATCAGGCCCTCTTCCGCTTCCTCGCTCACTGACTCGCTGCGCTCGGTCGTTCGGCTGCGG
CGAGCGGTATCAGCTCACTCAAAGGCGGTAATACGGTTATCCACAGAATCAGGGGATAACGCAGGAAAGA
ACATGTGAGCAAAAGGCCAGCAAAAGGCCAGGAACCGTAAAAAGGCCGCGTTGCTGGCGTTTTTCCATAG
GCTCCGCCCCCCTGACGAGCATCACAAAAATCGACGCTCAAGTCAGAGGTGGCGAAACCCGACAGGACTA
TAAAGATACCAGGCGTTTCCCCCTGGAAGCTCCCTCGTGCGCTCTCCTGTTCCGACCCTGCCGCTTACCG
GATACCTGTCCGCCTTTCTCCCTTCGGGAAGCGTGGCGCTTTCTCATAGCTCACGCTGTAGGTATCTCAG
TTCGGTGTAGGTCGTTCGCTCCAAGCTGGGCTGTGTGCACGAACCCCCCGTTCAGCCCGACCGCTGCGCC
TTATCCGGTAACTATCGTCTTGAGTCCAACCCGGTAAGACACGACTTATCGCCACTGGCAGCAGCCACTG
GTAACAGGATTAGCAGAGCGAGGTAT
